Addgene plasmid #219292: SFFV-AKNA-Brd 367
Purpose: Transcription factor AKNA with a specific barcode assigned.
Depositing lab: Filipe Pereira. Depositing organization: Center for Neuroscience and Cell Biology, University of Coimbra. Publication: A combinatorial transcription factor screening platform for immune cell reprogramming. Kurochkin I, Altman AR, Caiado I, Pertiga-Cabral D, Halitzki E, Minaeva M, Zimmermannova O, Henriques-Oliveira L, Klein D, Nair M, Oliveira D, Cajal LR, Knittel R, Feick C, Ringner M, Martin M, Cirovic B, Pires CF, Rosa FF, Sitnicka E, Theis FJ, Pereira CF. Cell Syst. 2026 Jan 21;17(1):101457. doi: 10.1016/j.cels.2025.101457. Epub 2026 Jan 14. PubMed 41539305.
Backbone
  Vector backbone: SFFV-MCS
  Backbone size w/o insert (bp): 6638
  Vector type: Lentiviral
Growth in bacteria
  Bacterial resistance: Ampicillin, 100 μg/mL
  Growth temperature: 37°C
  Growth strain: NEB Stable
  Copy number: High Copy
Gene/Insert
  Gene/Insert name: AKNA
  Species: H. sapiens (human)
  Insert size (bp): 2496
  Entrez Gene: AKNA (a.k.a. FLJ31001, FLJ33184, KIAA1968, RP11-82I1.4)
  Promoter: The spleen focus-forming virus (SFFV) promoter
  Cloning method: Restriction Enzyme; 5′ cloning site Bsp119I (not destroyed); 3′ cloning site BstHI (not destroyed)
Terms and licenses: Academic/Nonprofit Terms; Industry Terms: Not Available to Industry
Depositor comments: Barcode sequence cloned into XbaI restriction site. Design of plasmid is as follows: SFFV-[TF sequence]-WPRE-[Barcode sequence].
How to cite: SFFV-AKNA-Brd 367 was a gift from Filipe Pereira (Addgene plasmid # 219292 ; http://n2t.net/addgene:219292 ; RRID:Addgene_219292)
