[The description below was written by a language model from this plasmid's Addgene catalogue record and pLannotate feature annotations shown in this document.]
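Description:
SFFV-AKNA-Brd 367 is a third-generation-style, self-inactivating HIV-1 lentiviral transfer plasmid built on the SFFV-MCS backbone, carrying the human transcription factor AKNA together with a construct-specific DNA barcode. In bacteria it is maintained through a high-copy ColE1/pUC origin and selected with ampicillin via the β-lactamase gene. An f1 origin, lac regulatory remnants and T7/T3 promoters are leftovers of the pBluescript-type cloning framework. The full sequence record is about 9.1 kb, consistent with the stated backbone plus an insert of roughly 2.5 kb.

The viral portion begins with an RSV promoter fused to a truncated 5' LTR, which drives Tat-independent production of genomic RNA in packaging cells. This is followed by the Ψ packaging signal with a partial gag region, the Rev response element for nuclear export of unspliced RNA, and the cPPT/CTS to aid nuclear import. Inside this frame, the spleen focus-forming virus promoter, which is strong in haematopoietic cells, drives the AKNA coding sequence, cloned between retained restriction sites. The annotation matches it as a fragment of the human AKNA protein, so it may not correspond to the longest isoform. A WPRE downstream enhances transcript stability and expression, and the depositor notes that the barcode sits after the WPRE at an XbaI site, although it is not annotated separately in the feature table. A ΔU3 3' LTR and an SV40 polyadenylation signal close the cassette. No mammalian selection marker or fluorescent reporter is annotated.

The plasmid belongs to a barcoded transcription factor library for combinatorial screening in immune cell reprogramming. Because the barcode lies within the transcribed region, it presumably lets the delivered factors be identified in transduced cells.
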