Features (pLannotate 1.2.2; 29 found; start..end, strand, type, name):
     94..112     -  promoter       T7 promoter: promoter for bacteriophage T7 RNA polymerase
    120..275     +  CDS            lacZα (fragment): LacZα fragment of β-galactosidase; lacZ fragment
    280..708     +  rep_origin     f1 ori (sequence partly withheld): f1 bacteriophage origin of replication; arrow indicates direction of (+) strand synthesis
    761..865     +  promoter       AmpR promoter: bla
    866..1726    +  CDS            AmpR: β-lactamase; bla; confers resistance to ampicillin, carbenicillin, and related antibiotics
   1897..2485    +  rep_origin     ori: high-copy-number ColE1/pMB1/pBR322/pUC origin of replication
   2668..2760    +  CDS            lacI (fragment): lac repressor; lacI; The lac repressor binds to the lac operator to inhibit transcription in E. coli. This inhibition can be relieved by adding lactose or isopropyl-β-D-thiogalactopyranoside (IPTG).
   2773..2794    +  protein_bind   CAP binding site: CAP binding activates transcription in the presence of cAMP. E. coli catabolite activator protein
   2809..2839    +  promoter       lac promoter: promoter for the E. coli lac operon
   2847..2863    +  protein_bind   lac operator: The lac repressor binds to the lac operator to inhibit transcription in E. coli. This inhibition can be relieved by adding lactose or isopropyl-β-D-thiogalactopyranoside (IPTG). lac repressor encoded by lacI
   2908..2926    +  promoter       T3 promoter: promoter for bacteriophage T3 RNA polymerase
   2954..3180    +  promoter       RSV promoter: Rous sarcoma virus enhancer/promoter
   3181..3361    +  LTR            5' LTR (truncated): truncated 5' long terminal repeat (LTR) from HIV-1
   3408..3533    +  misc_feature   HIV-1 Ψ: packaging signal of human immunodeficiency virus type 1
   3517..3880    +  CDS            HIV-1 gag (fragment): gag protein from human immunodeficiency virus 1; gag
   4026..4259    +  misc_feature   RRE: The Rev response element (RRE) of HIV-1 allows for Rev-dependent mRNA export from the nucleus to the cytoplasm.
   4636..4736    +  CDS            Rev (fragment): human immunodeficiency virus 1 (HIV-1) Rev protein; rev; enhances nuclear export of unspliced and incompletely spliced viral mRNAs
   4755..4872    +  misc_feature   cPPT/CTS: central polypurine tract and central termination sequence of HIV-1
   4906..5307    +  promoter       SFFV promoter: spleen focus-forming virus long terminal repeat (LTR) promoter
   5317..5340    +  misc_feature   MCS (fragment): pBluescript multiple cloning site
   5365..7857    +  CDS            AKNA (fragment): AKNA_HUMAN - Also known as KIAA1968 From Homo sapiens (Human).
   7868..7893    +  misc_feature   MCS (fragment): pBluescript multiple cloning site
   7893..7952    +  CDS            S (fragment): HBSAG_WHV6 - Experimental evidence at transcript level: Swiss-Prot protein existence level 2. The middle envelope protein plays an important role in the budding of the virion. It is involved in the induction of budding in a nucleocapsid independent way. In this process the majority of envelope proteins bud to form subviral lipoprotein particles of 22 nm of diameter that do not contain a nucleocapsid (By similarity). From Woodchuck hepatitis B virus (isolate w64/pWS23) (WHV).
   8084..8487    +  misc_feature   WPRE: woodchuck hepatitis virus posttranscriptional regulatory element
   8545..8604    +  CDS            nef (fragment): NEF_HV1Z2 - Experimental evidence at protein level: Swiss-Prot protein existence level 1. Extracellular Nef protein targets CD4(+) T-lymphocytes for apoptosis by interacting with CXCR4 surface receptors. From Human immunodeficiency virus type 1 group M subtype D (isolate Z2/CDC-Z34) (HIV-1).
   8606..8839    +  LTR            3' LTR (ΔU3): self-inactivating 3' long terminal repeat (LTR) from HIV-1
   8911..9032    +  polyA_signal   SV40 poly(A) signal: SV40 polyadenylation signal
   9051..9072    +  rep_origin     SV40 ori (fragment): SV40 origin of replication
   9072..73      +  rep_origin     SV40 ori (across the origin): SV40 origin of replication
>Addgene plasmid #219292 | SFFV-AKNA-Brd 367 | addgene full sequence | sequence record 449044 | Addgene NGS Result
ATTTATGCAGAGGCCGAGGCCGCCTCGGCCTCTGAGCTATTCCAGAAGTAGTGAGGAGGCTTTTTTGGAG
GCCTAGGGACGTACCCAATTCGCCCTATAGTGAGTCGTATTACGCGCGCTCACTGGCCGTCGTTTTACAA
CGTCGTGACTGGGAAAACCCTGGCGTTACCCAACTTAATCGCCTTGCAGCACATCCCCCTTTCGCCAGCT
GGCGTAATAGCGAAGAGGCCCGCACCGATCGCCCTTCCCAACAGTTGCGCAGCCTGAATGGCGAATGGG
[124 nt withheld, positions 280-403]
C
[91 nt withheld, positions 405-495]
A
[49 nt withheld, positions 497-545]
CCTTTGACGTTGGAGTCCACGTTCTTT
[37 nt withheld, positions 573-609]
ACCCTATCTCGGTCTATTCTTTTGATTTATAAGGGATTTTGCCGATTTCGGCCTATTGGTTAAAAAATGA
GCTGATTTAACAAAAATTTAACGCGAATTTTAACAAAATATTAACGCTTACAATTTAGGTGGCACTTTTC
GGGGAAATGTGCGCGGAACCCCTATTTGTTTATTTTTCTAAATACATTCAAATATGTATCCGCTCATGAG
ACAATAACCCTGATAAATGCTTCAATAATATTGAAAAAGGAAGAGTATGAGTATTCAACATTTCCGTGTC
GCCCTTATTCCCTTTTTTGCGGCATTTTGCCTTCCTGTTTTTGCTCACCCAGAAACGCTGGTGAAAGTAA
AAGATGCTGAAGATCAGTTGGGTGCACGAGTGGGTTACATCGAACTGGATCTCAACAGCGGTAAGATCCT
TGAGAGTTTTCGCCCCGAAGAACGTTTTCCAATGATGAGCACTTTTAAAGTTCTGCTATGTGGCGCGGTA
TTATCCCGTATTGACGCCGGGCAAGAGCAACTCGGTCGCCGCATACACTATTCTCAGAATGACTTGGTTG
AGTACTCACCAGTCACAGAAAAGCATCTTACGGATGGCATGACAGTAAGAGAATTATGCAGTGCTGCCAT
AACCATGAGTGATAACACTGCGGCCAACTTACTTCTGACAACGATCGGAGGACCGAAGGAGCTAACCGCT
TTTTTGCACAACATGGGGGATCATGTAACTCGCCTTGATCGTTGGGAACCGGAGCTGAATGAAGCCATAC
CAAACGACGAGCGTGACACCACGATGCCTGTAGCAATGGCAACAACGTTGCGCAAACTATTAACTGGCGA
ACTACTTACTCTAGCTTCCCGGCAACAATTAATAGACTGGATGGAGGCGGATAAAGTTGCAGGACCACTT
CTGCGCTCGGCCCTTCCGGCTGGCTGGTTTATTGCTGATAAATCTGGAGCCGGTGAGCGTGGGTCTCGCG
GTATCATTGCAGCACTGGGGCCAGATGGTAAGCCCTCCCGTATCGTAGTTATCTACACGACGGGGAGTCA
GGCAACTATGGATGAACGAAATAGACAGATCGCTGAGATAGGTGCCTCACTGATTAAGCATTGGTAACTG
TCAGACCAAGTTTACTCATATATACTTTAGATTGATTTAAAACTTCATTTTTAATTTAAAAGGATCTAGG
TGAAGATCCTTTTTGATAATCTCATGACCAAAATCCCTTAACGTGAGTTTTCGTTCCACTGAGCGTCAGA
CCCCGTAGAAAAGATCAAAGGATCTTCTTGAGATCCTTTTTTTCTGCGCGTAATCTGCTGCTTGCAAACA
AAAAAACCACCGCTACCAGCGGTGGTTTGTTTGCCGGATCAAGAGCTACCAACTCTTTTTCCGAAGGTAA
CTGGCTTCAGCAGAGCGCAGATACCAAATACTGTTCTTCTAGTGTAGCCGTAGTTAGGCCACCACTTCAA
GAACTCTGTAGCACCGCCTACATACCTCGCTCTGCTAATCCTGTTACCAGTGGCTGCTGCCAGTGGCGAT
AAGTCGTGTCTTACCGGGTTGGACTCAAGACGATAGTTACCGGATAAGGCGCAGCGGTCGGGCTGAACGG
GGGGTTCGTGCACACAGCCCAGCTTGGAGCGAACGACCTACACCGAACTGAGATACCTACAGCGTGAGCT
ATGAGAAAGCGCCACGCTTCCCGAAGGGAGAAAGGCGGACAGGTATCCGGTAAGCGGCAGGGTCGGAACA
GGAGAGCGCACGAGGGAGCTTCCAGGGGGAAACGCCTGGTATCTTTATAGTCCTGTCGGGTTTCGCCACC
TCTGACTTGAGCGTCGATTTTTGTGATGCTCGTCAGGGGGGCGGAGCCTATGGAAAAACGCCAGCAACGC
GGCCTTTTTACGGTTCCTGGCCTTTTGCTGGCCTTTTGCTCACATGTTCTTTCCTGCGTTATCCCCTGAT
TCTGTGGATAACCGTATTACCGCCTTTGAGTGAGCTGATACCGCTCGCCGCAGCCGAACGACCGAGCGCA
GCGAGTCAGTGAGCGAGGAAGCGGAAGAGCGCCCAATACGCAAACCGCCTCTCCCCGCGCGTTGGCCGAT
TCATTAATGCAGCTGGCACGACAGGTTTCCCGACTGGAAAGCGGGCAGTGAGCGCAACGCAATTAATGTG
AGTTAGCTCACTCATTAGGCACCCCAGGCTTTACACTTTATGCTTCCGGCTCGTATGTTGTGTGGAATTG
TGAGCGGATAACAATTTCACACAGGAAACAGCTATGACCATGATTACGCCAAGCGCGCAATTAACCCTCA
CTAAAGGGAACAAAAGCTGGAGCTGCAAGCTTAATGTAGTCTTATGCAATACTCTTGTAGTCTTGCAACA
TGGTAACGATGAGTTAGCAACATGCCTTACAAGGAGAGAAAAAGCACCGTGCATGCCGATTGGTGGAAGT
AAGGTGGTACGATCGTGCCTTATTAGGAAGGCAACAGACGGGTCTGACATGGATTGGACGAACCACTGAA
TTGCCGCATTGCAGAGATATTGTATTTAAGTGCCTAGCTCGATACATAAACGGGTCTCTCTGGTTAGACC
AGATCTGAGCCTGGGAGCTCTCTGGCTAACTAGGGAACCCACTGCTTAAGCCTCAATAAAGCTTGCCTTG
AGTGCTTCAAGTAGTGTGTGCCCGTCTGTTGTGTGACTCTGGTAACTAGAGATCCCTCAGACCCTTTTAG
TCAGTGTGGAAAATCTCTAGCAGTGGCGCCCGAACAGGGACTTGAAAGCGAAAGGGAAACCAGAGGAGCT
CTCTCGACGCAGGACTCGGCTTGCTGAAGCGCGCACGGCAAGAGGCGAGGGGCGGCGACTGGTGAGTACG
CCAAAAATTTTGACTAGCGGAGGCTAGAAGGAGAGAGATGGGTGCGAGAGCGTCAGTATTAAGCGGGGGA
GAATTAGATCGCGATGGGAAAAAATTCGGTTAAGGCCAGGGGGAAAGAAAAAATATAAATTAAAACATAT
AGTATGGGCAAGCAGGGAGCTAGAACGATTCGCAGTTAATCCTGGCCTGTTAGAAACATCAGAAGGCTGT
AGACAAATACTGGGACAGCTACAACCATCCCTTCAGACAGGATCAGAAGAACTTAGATCATTATATAATA
CAGTAGCAACCCTCTATTGTGTGCATCAAAGGATAGAGATAAAAGACACCAAGGAAGCTTTAGACAAGAT
AGAGGAAGAGCAAAACAAAAGTAAGACCACCGCACAGCAAGCGGCCGCTGATCTTCAGACCTGGAGGAGG
AGATATGAGGGACAATTGGAGAAGTGAATTATATAAATATAAAGTAGTAAAAATTGAACCATTAGGAGTA
GCACCCACCAAGGCAAAGAGAAGAGTGGTGCAGAGAGAAAAAAGAGCAGTGGGAATAGGAGCTTTGTTCC
TTGGGTTCTTGGGAGCAGCAGGAAGCACTATGGGCGCAGCGTCAATGACGCTGACGGTACAGGCCAGACA
ATTATTGTCTGGTATAGTGCAGCAGCAGAACAATTTGCTGAGGGCTATTGAGGCGCAACAGCATCTGTTG
CAACTCACAGTCTGGGGCATCAAGCAGCTCCAGGCAAGAATCCTGGCTGTGGAAAGATACCTAAAGGATC
AACAGCTCCTGGGGATTTGGGGTTGCTCTGGAAAACTCATTTGCACCACTGCTGTGCCTTGGAATGCTAG
TTGGAGTAATAAATCTCTGGAACAGATTTGGAATCACACGACCTGGATGGAGTGGGACAGAGAAATTAAC
AATTACACAAGCTTAATACACTCCTTAATTGAAGAATCGCAAAACCAGCAAGAAAAGAATGAACAAGAAT
TATTGGAATTAGATAAATGGGCAAGTTTGTGGAATTGGTTTAACATAACAAATTGGCTGTGGTATATAAA
ATTATTCATAATGATAGTAGGAGGCTTGGTAGGTTTAAGAATAGTTTTTGCTGTACTTTCTATAGTGAAT
AGAGTTAGGCAGGGATATTCACCATTATCGTTTCAGACCCACCTCCCAACCCCGAGGGGACCCGACAGGC
CCGAAGGAATAGAAGAAGAAGGTGGAGAGAGAGACAGAGACAGATCCATTCGATTAGTGAACGGATCTCG
ACGGTATCGGTTAACTTTTAAAAGAAAAGGGGGGATTGGGGGGTACAGTGCAGGGGAAAGAATAGTAGAC
ATAATAGCAACAGACATACAAACTAAAGAATTACAAAAACAAATTACAAAAATTCAAAATTTTATCGATC
ACGAGACTAGCCTCGAGCTGGCTGCAGTAACGCCATTTTGCAAGGCATGGAAAAATACCAAACCAAGAAT
AGAGAAGTTCAGATCAAGGGCGGGTACATGAAAATAGCTAACGTTGGGCCAAACAGGATATCTGCGGTGA
GCAGTTTCGGCCCCGGCCCGGGGCCAAGAACAGATGGTCACCGCAGTTTCGGCCCCGGCCCGAGGCCAAG
AACAGATGGTCCCCAGATATGGCCCAACCCTCAGCAGTTTCTTAAGACCCATCAGATGTTTCCAGGCTCC
CCCAAGGACCTGAAATGACCCTGCGCCTTATTTGAATTAACCAATCAGCCTGCTTCTCGCTTCTGTTCGC
GCGCTTCTGCTTCCCGAGCTCTATAAAAGAGCTCACAACCCCTCACTCGGCGCGCCAGTCCTCCGACAGA
CTGAGTCGGCCGGTCGAATCAAGCTTATCGATACCGTCGACGGATCCGCTAGCCCGCGGTTCGAAATGGC
CAGCTCGGAGACTGAGATCCGCTGGGCTGAGCCTGGCCTGGGGAAGGGCCCCCAGCGGCGGCGCTGGGCC
TGGGCCGAGGACAAGAGGGATGTGGATAGAAGTAGTTCACAAAGCTGGGAAGAAGAGAGACTCTTTCCCA
ATGCCACCAGCCCCGAGCTCCTAGAGGACTTCCGCCTGGCCCAGCAGCACCTGCCGCCCCTGGAGTGGGA
CCCACACCCGCAGCCCGATGGGCATCAGGATTCCGAGTCAGGAGAGACTTCGGGAGAAGAGGCTGAAGCA
GAGGATGTGGACAGCCCAGCAAGTTCCCATGAGCCTCTTGCCTGGCTCCCCCAGCAGGGCCGTCAGCTGG
ACATGACTGAAGAGGAGCCAGATGGGACCCTCGGAAGTCTGGAGGTTGAGGAGGCTGGAGAGAGCTCCTC
AAGGTTGGGGTATGAGGCTGGTCTCAGCTTGGAAGGCCATGGAAACACCAGCCCCATGGCTCTTGGGCAT
GGTCAGGCCAGGGGCTGGGTGGCTTCTGGCGAACAAGCCAGTGGGGACAAACTTTCTGAACATTCCGAGG
TCAACCCATCCGTTGAACTCAGCCCGGCAAGGTCCTGGAGCAGTGGGACAGTGAGCCTCGACCACCCTAG
TGACAGCCTTGATTCTACCTGGGAAGGAGAGACCGATGGCCCCCAGCCCACTGCCCTGGCAGAAACCTTG
CCAGAGGGCCCCAGCCACCACCTCCTAAGCCCAGATGGCAGAACTGGAGGCAGTGTTGCTCGGGCAACCC
CCATGGAATTCCAGGACTCCTCAGCTCCCCCAGCCCAGAGTCCGCAGCATGCCACAGATAGATGGAGGAG
AGAAACGACCAGATTCTTCTGCCCTCAGCCCAAGGAACACATCTGGAAGCAGACAAAGACGTCACCTAAG
CCACTCCCTTCCCGATTCATTGGCTCCATCAGCCCCCTGAATCCCCAGCCCAGGCCAACGCGGCAGGGCA
GGCCGCTGCCCAGACAGGGAGCCACTCTGGCTGGCCGCTCCTCTTCTAATGCCCCCAAGTATGGCCGGGG
GCAGTTGAACTACCCACTCCCTGATTTCTCCAAGGTAGGGCCCCGGGTGAGATTCCCCAAAGATGAGAGC
TACCGTCCCCCCAAGTCCAGAAGCCACAACAGGAAGCCTCAGGCCCCTGCCAGGCCCCTCATCTTCAAGT
CTCCAGCTGAGATTGTGCAGGAGGTGCTGTTGAGCAGTGGAGAAGCAGCCCTGGCAAAGGACACGCCTCC
TGCCCACCCTATCACCAGGGTACCCCAAGAATTTCAGACGCCTGAGCAAGCCACTGAGCTGGTCCATCAG
CTCCAGGAAGACTACCACAGGCTCCTCACCAAGTACGCTGAGGCCGAGAACACCATTGACCAGCTACGCC
TCGGGGCCAAGGTGAACCTGTTCTCTGACCCACCCCAGCCCAACCACAGCATCCACACGGGAATGGTGCC
CCAGGGGACCAAGGTCTTGTCCTTCACCATCCCACAGCCCCGCTCTGCAGAGTGGTGGCCGGGCCCGGCC
GAGGACCCCCAGGCCTCTGCGGCCTCAGGGTGGCCATCAGCTCGAGGAGACTTGAGCCCCTCCTCGCTTA
CCAGCATGCCCACCCTGGGGTGGCTTCCGGAGAACCGGGACATCTCTGAGGACCAGTCCTCAGCAGAGCA
GACCCAGGCACTGGCTTCTCAGGCCAGCCAGTTCCTGGCCAAGGTGGAGTCCTTTGAAAGACTGATACAG
GCAGGACGTCTCATGCCCCAGGACCAAGTCAAGGGCTTCCAGCGGCTGAAGGCTGCCCACGCGGCCCTAG
AGGAGGAGTACCTGAAGGCTTGTCGGGAGCAACACCCTGCCCAGCCGCTTGCCGGCTCCAAGGGGACGCC
TGGAAGATTTGATCCTCGCAGGGAGCTGGAGGCAGAGATATACCGTCTGGGAAGCTGCCTGGAAGAGCTG
AAGGAACACATAGACCAGACCCAGCAAGAGCCTGAGCCGCCCGGGTCAGACTCAGCTCTGGACAGCACCC
CAGCCCTGCCCTGCCTCCATCAGCCAACGCACCTGCCTGCTCCTTCTGGACAAGCCCCCATGCCAGCCAT
CAAGACCTCCTGCCCTGAGCCTGCTACCACCACTGCCGCCGCCAGCACTGGCCCCTGCCCATTGCACGTA
AATGTGGAGGTGAGCTCTGGCAACAGTGAGGTGGAGGACAGGCCACAGGACCCCCTGGCCCGACTCAGGC
ACAAGGAGCTGCAGATGGAGCAAGTTTACCATGGCCTCATGGAGCGGTACCTCAGTGTGAAGTCTCTCCC
AGAAGCCATGAGAATGGAGGAGGAGGAAGAAGGAGAGGAGGAGGAGGAGGAAGAGGGGGGAGGTGACTCC
CTGGAAGTTGATGGGGTGGCTGCAACTCCAGGGAAAGCAGAGGCCACCAGGGTCCTCCCAAGGCAGTGCC
CGGTGCAGGCTGAGAAAAGTCATGGGGCTCCCCTGGAGTAGACCGGTCGGATCCCCCGGGCTGCAGGAAT
TCGAGCATCTTACCGCCATTTATTCCCATATTTGTTCTGTTTTTCTTGATTTGGGTATACATTTAAATGT
TAATAAAACAAAATGGTGGGGCAATCATTTACATTTTTAGGGATATGTAATTACTAGTTCAGGTGTATTG
CCACAAGACAAACATGTTAAGAAACTTTCCCGTTATTTACGCTCTGTTCCTGTTAATCAACCTCTGGATT
ACAAAATTTGTGAAAGATTGACTGATATTCTTAACTATGTTGCTCCTTTTACGCTGTGTGGATATGCTGC
TTTAATGCCTCTGTATCATGCTATTGCTTCCCGTACGGCTTTCGTTTTCTCCTCCTTGTATAAATCCTGG
TTGCTGTCTCTTTATGAGGAGTTGTGGCCCGTTGTCCGTCAACGTGGCGTGGTGTGCTCTGTGTTTGCTG
ACGCAACCCCCACTGGCTGGGGCATTGCCACCACCTGTCAACTCCTTTCTGGGACTTTCGCTTTCCCCCT
CCCGATCGCCACGGCAGAACTCATCGCCGCCTGCCTTGCCCGCTGCTGGACAGGGGCTAGGTTGCTGGGC
ACTGATAATTCCGTGGTGTTGTCGGGGAAGCTGACGTCCTTTGCAATTCGATATCAAGCTGTACCTTCTA
GATGTACAGAAGGAAGAGCGCTTCTAGACCAATGACTTACAAGGCAGCTGTAGATCTTAGCCACTTTTTA
AAAGAAAAGGGGGGACTGGAAGGGCTAATTCACTCCCAACGAAGACAAGATCTGCTTTTTGCTTGTACTG
GGTCTCTCTGGTTAGACCAGATCTGAGCCTGGGAGCTCTCTGGCTAACTAGGGAACCCACTGCTTAAGCC
TCAATAAAGCTTGCCTTGAGTGCTTCAAGTAGTGTGTGCCCGTCTGTTGTGTGACTCTGGTAACTAGAGA
TCCCTCAGACCCTTTTAGTCAGTGTGGAAAATCTCTAGCAGTAGTAGTTCATGTCATCTTATTATTCAGT
ATTTATAACTTGCAAAGAAATGAATATCAGAGAGTGAGAGGAACTTGTTTATTGCAGCTTATAATGGTTA
CAAATAAAGCAATAGCATCACAAATTTCACAAATAAAGCATTTTTTTCACTGCATTCTAGTTGTGGTTTG
TCCAAACTCATCAATGTATCTTATCATGTCTGGCTCTAGCTATCCCGCCCCTAACTCCGCCCATCCCGCC
CCTAACTCCGCCCAGTTCCGCCCATTCTCCGCCCCATGGCTGACTAATTTTTTTT
