>Addgene plasmid #219292 | SFFV-AKNA-Brd 367 | depositor partial sequence | sequence record 428356 | TF ORF
ATGGCCAGCTCGGAGACTGAGATCCGCTGGGCTGAGCCTGGCCTGGGGAAGGGCCCCCAGCGGCGGCGCT
GGGCCTGGGCCGAGGACAAGAGGGATGTGGATAGAAGTAGTTCACAAAGCTGGGAAGAAGAGAGACTCTT
TCCCAATGCCACCAGCCCCGAGCTCCTAGAGGACTTCCGCCTGGCCCAGCAGCACCTGCCGCCCCTGGAG
TGGGACCCACACCCGCAGCCCGATGGGCATCAGGATTCCGAGTCAGGAGAGACTTCGGGAGAAGAGGCTG
AAGCAGAGGATGTGGACAGCCCAGCAAGTTCCCATGAGCCTCTTGCCTGGCTCCCCCAGCAGGGCCGTCA
GCTGGACATGACTGAAGAGGAGCCAGATGGGACCCTCGGAAGTCTGGAGGTTGAGGAGGCTGGAGAGAGC
TCCTCAAGGTTGGGGTATGAGGCTGGTCTCAGCTTGGAAGGCCATGGAAACACCAGCCCCATGGCTCTTG
GGCATGGTCAGGCCAGGGGCTGGGTGGCTTCTGGCGAACAAGCCAGTGGGGACAAACTTTCTGAACATTC
CGAGGTCAACCCATCCGTTGAACTCAGCCCGGCAAGGTCCTGGAGCAGTGGGACAGTGAGCCTCGACCAC
CCTAGTGACAGCCTTGATTCTACCTGGGAAGGAGAGACCGATGGCCCCCAGCCCACTGCCCTGGCAGAAA
CCTTGCCAGAGGGCCCCAGCCACCACCTCCTAAGCCCAGATGGCAGAACTGGAGGCAGTGTTGCTCGGGC
AACCCCCATGGAATTCCAGGACTCCTCAGCTCCCCCAGCCCAGAGTCCGCAGCATGCCACAGATAGATGG
AGGAGAGAAACGACCAGATTCTTCTGCCCTCAGCCCAAGGAACACATCTGGAAGCAGACAAAGACGTCAC
CTAAGCCACTCCCTTCCCGATTCATTGGCTCCATCAGCCCCCTGAATCCCCAGCCCAGGCCAACGCGGCA
GGGCAGGCCGCTGCCCAGACAGGGAGCCACTCTGGCTGGCCGCTCCTCTTCTAATGCCCCCAAGTATGGC
CGGGGGCAGTTGAACTACCCACTCCCTGATTTCTCCAAGGTAGGGCCCCGGGTGAGATTCCCCAAAGATG
AGAGCTACCGTCCCCCCAAGTCCAGAAGCCACAACAGGAAGCCTCAGGCCCCTGCCAGGCCCCTCATCTT
CAAGTCTCCAGCTGAGATTGTGCAGGAGGTGCTGTTGAGCAGTGGAGAAGCAGCCCTGGCAAAGGACACG
CCTCCTGCCCACCCTATCACCAGGGTACCCCAAGAATTTCAGACGCCTGAGCAAGCCACTGAGCTGGTCC
ATCAGCTCCAGGAAGACTACCACAGGCTCCTCACCAAGTACGCTGAGGCCGAGAACACCATTGACCAGCT
ACGCCTCGGGGCCAAGGTGAACCTGTTCTCTGACCCACCCCAGCCCAACCACAGCATCCACACGGGAATG
GTGCCCCAGGGGACCAAGGTCTTGTCCTTCACCATCCCACAGCCCCGCTCTGCAGAGTGGTGGCCGGGCC
CGGCCGAGGACCCCCAGGCCTCTGCGGCCTCAGGGTGGCCATCAGCTCGAGGAGACTTGAGCCCCTCCTC
GCTTACCAGCATGCCCACCCTGGGGTGGCTTCCGGAGAACCGGGACATCTCTGAGGACCAGTCCTCAGCA
GAGCAGACCCAGGCACTGGCTTCTCAGGCCAGCCAGTTCCTGGCCAAGGTGGAGTCCTTTGAAAGACTGA
TACAGGCAGGACGTCTCATGCCCCAGGACCAAGTCAAGGGCTTCCAGCGGCTGAAGGCTGCCCACGCGGC
CCTAGAGGAGGAGTACCTGAAGGCTTGTCGGGAGCAACACCCTGCCCAGCCGCTTGCCGGCTCCAAGGGG
ACGCCTGGAAGATTTGATCCTCGCAGGGAGCTGGAGGCAGAGATATACCGTCTGGGAAGCTGCCTGGAAG
AGCTGAAGGAACACATAGACCAGACCCAGCAAGAGCCTGAGCCGCCCGGGTCAGACTCAGCTCTGGACAG
CACCCCAGCCCTGCCCTGCCTCCATCAGCCAACGCACCTGCCTGCTCCTTCTGGACAAGCCCCCATGCCA
GCCATCAAGACCTCCTGCCCTGAGCCTGCTACCACCACTGCCGCCGCCAGCACTGGCCCCTGCCCATTGC
ACGTAAATGTGGAGGTGAGCTCTGGCAACAGTGAGGTGGAGGACAGGCCACAGGACCCCCTGGCCCGACT
CAGGCACAAGGAGCTGCAGATGGAGCAAGTTTACCATGGCCTCATGGAGCGGTACCTCAGTGTGAAGTCT
CTCCCAGAAGCCATGAGAATGGAGGAGGAGGAAGAAGGAGAGGAGGAGGAGGAGGAAGAGGGGGGAGGTG
ACTCCCTGGAAGTTGATGGGGTGGCTGCAACTCCAGGGAAAGCAGAGGCCACCAGGGTCCTCCCAAGGCA
GTGCCCGGTGCAGGCTGAGAAAAGTCATGGGGCTCCCCTGGAGTAG
