>Addgene plasmid #219292 | SFFV-AKNA-Brd 367 | depositor partial sequence | sequence record 428357 | Barcode sequence
TGTACAGAAGGAAGAGCGCT
